>Addgene plasmid #65692 | pONL-N1_vinculin | depositor partial sequence | sequence record 111664 | pONL-N1
TAGTTATTAATAGTAATCAATTACGGGGTCATTAGTTCATAGCCCATATATGGAGTTCCGCGTTACATAA
CTTACGGTAAATGGCCCGCCTGGCTGACCGCCCAACGACCCCCGCCCATTGACGTCAATAATGACGTATG
TTCCCATAGTAACGCCAATAGGGACTTTCCATTGACGTCAATGGGTGGAGTATTTACGGTAAACTGCCCA
CTTGGCAGTACATCAAGTGTATCATATGCCAAGTACGCCCCCTATTGACGTCAATGACGGTAAATGGCCC
GCCTGGCATTATGCCCAGTACATGACCTTATGGGACTTTCCTACTTGGCAGTACATCTACGTATTAGTCA
TCGCTATTACCATGGTGATGCGGTTTTGGCAGTACATCAATGGGCGTGGATAGCGGTTTGACTCACGGGG
ATTTCCAAGTCTCCACCCCATTGACGTCAATGGGAGTTTGTTTTGGCACCAAAATCAACGGGACTTTCCA
AAATGTCGTAACAACTCCGCCCCATTGACGCAAATGGGCGGTAGGCGTGTACGGTGGGAGGTCTATATAA
GCAGAGCTGGTTTAGTGAACCGTCAGATCCGCTAGCGCTACCGGACTCAGATCTCGAGCTCAAGCTTCGA
ATTCTGCAGTCGACGGTACCGCGGGCCCGGGATCCACCGGTCGCCACCATGGTGAGCGTGATCAAGCCCG
AGATGAAGATGAGGTACTACATGGACGGCTCCGTCAATGGGCATGAGTTCACAATCGAGGGTGAGGGCAC
AGGCAGACCTTACGAGGGACATCAGGAGATGACACTGCGCGTCACAATGGCCGAGGGCGGGCCAATGCCT
TTCGCCTTCGACCTGGTGTCCCACGTGTTCTGTTACGGCCACAGAGTTTTTACTAAATATCCAGAAGAGA
TCCCAGACTATTTCAAGCAGGCCTTTCCTGAGGGCCTGTCCTGGGAGAGGTCCCTGGAGTTCGAGGACGG
CGGCTCCGCCTCCGTGAGCGCCCACATCAGCCTGAGGGGCAACACCTTCTACCACAAGTCCAAGTTCACC
GGCGTGAACTTCCCCGCCGACGGCCCCATCATGCAGAACCAGAGCGTGGACTGGGAGCCCTCCACCGAGA
AGATCACCGCCAGCGACGGCGTGCTGAAGGGCGACGTGACCATGTACCTGAAGCTGGAGGGCGGCGGCAA
CCACAAGTGCCAGATGAAGACCACCTACAAGGCCGCCAAGGAGATCCTGGAGATGCCCGGCGACCACTAC
ATCGGCCACAGGCTGGTGAGGAAGACCGAGGGCAACATCACCGAGCAGGTGGAGGACGCCGTGGCCCACT
CCGGTACCAAGGTGTACGACCCCGAGCAACGCAAACGCATGATCACTGGGCCTCAGTGGTGGGCTCGCTG
CAAGCAAATGAACGTGCTGGACTCCTTCATCAACTACTATGATTCCGAGAAGCACGCCGAGAACGCCGTG
ATTTTTCTGCATGGTAACGCTACCTCCAGCTACCTGTGGAGGCACGTCGTGCCTCACATCGAGCCCGTGG
CTAGATGCATCATCCCTGATCTGATCGGAATGGGTAAGTCCGGCAAGAGCGGGAATGGCTCATATCGCCT
CCTGGATCACTACAAGTACCTCACCGCTTGGTTCGAGCTGCTGAACCTTCCAAAGAAAATCATCTTTGTG
GGCCACGACTGGGGGAGCGCTCTGGCCTTTCACTACGCCTACGAGCACCAAGACAGGATCAAGGCCATCG
TCCATATGGAGAGTGTCGTGGACGTGATCGAGTCCTGGATGGGGTGGCCTGACATCGAGGAGGAGCTGGC
CCTGATCAAGAGCGAAGAGGGCGAGAAAATGGTGCTTGAGAATAACTTCTTCGTCGAGACCCTGTTGCCA
AGCAAGATCATGCGGAAACTGGAGCCTGAGGAGTTCGCTGCCTACCTGGAGCCATTCAAGGAGAAGGGCG
AGGTTAGACGGCCTACCCTCTCCTGGCCTCGCGAGATCCCTCTCGTTAAGGGAGGCAAGCCCGACGTCGT
CCAGATTGTCCGCAACTACAACGCCTACCTTCGGGCCAGCGACGATCTGCCTAAGCTGTTCATCGAGTCC
GACCCTGGGTTCTTTTCCAACGCTATTGTCGAGGGAGCTAAGAAGTTCCCTAACACCGAGTTCGTGAAGG
TGAAGGGCCTCCACTTCCTCCAGGAGGACGCTCCAGATGAAATGGGTAAGTACATCAAGAGCTTCGTGGA
GCGCGTGCTGAAGAACGAGCAGTAGGCGGCCGCGACTCTAGATCATAATCAGCCATACCACATTTGTAGA
GGTTTTACTTGCTTTAAAAAACCTCCCACACCTCCCCCTGAACCTGAAACATAAAATGAATGCAATTGTT
GTTGTTAACTTGTTTATTGCAGCTTATAATGGTTACAAATAAAGCAATAGCATCACAAATTTCACAAATA
AAGCATTTTTTTCACTGCATTCTAGTTGTGGTTTGTCCAAACTCATCAATGTATCTTAAGGCGTAAATTG
TAAGCGTTAATATTTTGTTAAAATTCGCGTTAAATTTTTGTTAAATCAGCTCATTTTTTAACCAATAGGC
CGAAATCGGCAAAATCCCTTATAAATCAAAAGAATAGACCGAGATAGGGT
[37 nt withheld, positions 2641-2677]
AAAGAACGTGGACTCCAACGTCAAAGG
[49 nt withheld, positions 2705-2753]
T
[91 nt withheld, positions 2755-2845]
G
[124 nt withheld, positions 2847-2970]
CAGGTGGCACTTTTCGGGGAAATGTGCGCGGAACCCCTATTTGTTTATTTTTCTAAATACATTCAAATAT
GTATCCGCTCATGAGACAATAACCCTGATAAATGCTTCAATAATATTGAAAAAGGAAGAGTCCTGAGGCG
GAAAGAACCAGCTGTGGAATGTGTGTCAGTTAGGGTGTGGAAAGTCCCCAGGCTCCCCAGCAGGCAGAAG
TATGCAAAGCATGCATCTCAATTAGTCAGCAACCAGGTGTGGAAAGTCCCCAGGCTCCCCAGCAGGCAGA
AGTATGCAAAGCATGCATCTCAATTAGTCAGCAACCATAGTCCCGCCCCTAACTCCGCCCATCCCGCCCC
TAACTCCGCCCAGTTCCGCCCATTCTCCGCCCCATGGCTGACTAATTTTTTTTATTTATGCAGAGGCCGA
GGCCGCCTCGGCCTCTGAGCTATTCCAGAAGTAGTGAGGAGGCTTTTTTGGAGGCCTAGGCTTTTGCAAA
GATCGATCAAGAGACAGGATGAGGATCGTTTCGCATGATTGAACAAGATGGATTGCACGCAGGTTCTCCG
GCCGCTTGGGTGGAGAGGCTATTCGGCTATGACTGGGCACAACAGACAATCGGCTGCTCTGATGCCGCCG
TGTTCCGGCTGTCAGCGCAGGGGCGCCCGGTTCTTTTTGTCAAGACCGACCTGTCCGGTGCCCTGAATGA
ACTGCAAGACGAGGCAGCGCGGCTATCGTGGCTGGCCACGACGGGCGTTCCTTGCGCAGCTGTGCTCGAC
GTTGTCACTGAAGCGGGAAGGGACTGGCTGCTATTGGGCGAAGTGCCGGGGCAGGATCTCCTGTCATCTC
ACCTTGCTCCTGCCGAGAAAGTATCCATCATGGCTGATGCAATGCGGCGGCTGCATACGCTTGATCCGGC
TACCTGCCCATTCGACCACCAAGCGAAACATCGCATCGAGCGAGCACGTACTCGGATGGAAGCCGGTCTT
GTCGATCAGGATGATCTGGACGAAGAGCATCAGGGGCTCGCGCCAGCCGAACTGTTCGCCAGGCTCAAGG
CGAGCATGCCCGACGGCGAGGATCTCGTCGTGACCCATGGCGATGCCTGCTTGCCGAATATCATGGTGGA
AAATGGCCGCTTTTCTGGATTCATCGACTGTGGCCGGCTGGGTGTGGCGGACCGCTATCAGGACATAGCG
TTGGCTACCCGTGATATTGCTGAAGAGCTTGGCGGCGAATGGGCTGACCGCTTCCTCGTGCTTTACGGTA
TCGCCGCTCCCGATTCGCAGCGCATCGCCTTCTATCGCCTTCTTGACGAGTTCTTCTGAGCGGGACTCTG
GGGTTCGAAATGACCGACCAAGCGACGCCCAACCTGCCATCACGAGATTTCGATTCCACCGCCGCCTTCT
ATGAAAGGTTGGGCTTCGGAATCGTTTTCCGGGACGCCGGCTGGATGATCCTCCAGCGCGGGGATCTCAT
GCTGGAGTTCTTCGCCCACCCTAGGGGGAGGCTAACTGAAACACGGAAGGAGACAATACCGGAAGGAACC
CGCGCTATGACGGCAATAAAAAGACAGAATAAAACGCACGGTGTTGGGTCGTTTGTTCATAAACGCGGGG
TTCGGTCCCAGGGCTGGCACTCTGTCGATACCCCACCGAGACCCCATTGGGGCCAATACGCCCGCGTTTC
TTCCTTTTCCCCACCCCACCCCCCAAGTTCGGGTGAAGGCCCAGGGCTCGCAGCCAACGTCGGGGCGGCA
GGCCCTGCCATAGCCTCAGGTTACTCATATATACTTTAGATTGATTTAAAACTTCATTTTTAATTTAAAA
GGATCTAGGTGAAGATCCTTTTTGATAATCTCATGACCAAAATCCCTTAACGTGAGTTTTCGTTCCACTG
AGCGTCAGACCCCGTAGAAAAGATCAAAGGATCTTCTTGAGATCCTTTTTTTCTGCGCGTAATCTGCTGC
TTGCAAACAAAAAAACCACCGCTACCAGCGGTGGTTTGTTTGCCGGATCAAGAGCTACCAACTCTTTTTC
CGAAGGTAACTGGCTTCAGCAGAGCGCAGATACCAAATACTGTCCTTCTAGTGTAGCCGTAGTTAGGCCA
CCACTTCAAGAACTCTGTAGCACCGCCTACATACCTCGCTCTGCTAATCCTGTTACCAGTGGCTGCTGCC
AGTGGCGATAAGTCGTGTCTTACCGGGTTGGACTCAAGACGATAGTTACCGGATAAGGCGCAGCGGTCGG
GCTGAACGGGGGGTTCGTGCACACAGCCCAGCTTGGAGCGAACGACCTACACCGAACTGAGATACCTACA
GCGTGAGCTATGAGAAAGCGCCACGCTTCCCGAAGGGAGAAAGGCGGACAGGTATCCGGTAAGCGGCAGG
GTCGGAACAGGAGAGCGCACGAGGGAGCTTCCAGGGGGAAACGCCTGGTATCTTTATAGTCCTGTCGGGT
TTCGCCACCTCTGACTTGAGCGTCGATTTTTGTGATGCTCGTCAGGGGGGCGGAGCCTATGGAAAAACGC
CAGCAACGCGGCCTTTTTACGGTTCCTGGCCTTTTGCTGGCCTTTTGCTCACATGTTCTTTCCTGCGTTA
TCCCCTGATTCTGTGGATAACCGTATTACCGCCATGCAT
