>Addgene plasmid #65692 | pONL-N1_vinculin | addgene partial sequence | sequence record 118783 | hmKO-R 5'-TCCTGATGTCCCTCGTAAGG-3'
CCTCGATTGTGAACTCATGCCCATTGACGGAGCCGTCCATGTAGTACCTCATCTTCATCTCGGGCTTGAT
CACGCTCACCATGGTGGCGACCGGTGGATCCCGGGCCCGCGGTACCGTCGACGGCTGGTACCAGGGAGTC
TTTCTGACCCAGCGCAGAGTAAAGCCAGCATCTGTTCGTATTTTGATTGAAGTAGCTTCAGCCTCTCGCA
CAGTCTCCTTCACAGACTGCATGAGGTTCTGGGCATTATGAACCAGCATCTCTGTGGCCTGCTCAGACTC
CTCATCACTGATGTTGGTCCGGCCCAGCATAGTGGCCTTCACTGTGGATAGGATTTTGAGCTGGGTGCTT
ATAGTTGGGATTCGCTCGCATACCTGTAAGAGATTGGTTCTAATCCGCTTATCTGTGCACTGCTTGGCAA
CCTCCTTGGCCAACCTCGTCACCTCATCAGAGGCCTTGGCGATATCCTTGGCACACTGAATAAGTGCCCG
CTTGGTACCACTGCCCCCTCTTACCAGCCGAGACATCTCTGCCATCAGCAGAGCCATGCGCTTGGCTGCT
GCAATGATGTCATTGCCCTTGCTAGACCATTTCCGAGCTTCATCGTGGAGCTGCCTGGCGGCCATCATCA
TTGGCTGGTTAATCACCTCACCAGCTTTCTGCTCAGGGAACTCTTCATCCTTCTCTTCTGGTGGTGGGGG
CCTGGGTGGAGGGACTTCACCCTCAGGCAGAGGTGGCTTAGGAGGAGCCAGCTCATCAGTTAGTCGTAGC
TGTTCAAGGTCTGGTGGAGGAGGCGGGAAGTCAGGCTCCTGAGGTTGGAAGGCTTCTCTGACCTTGGCCA
CAGCTCCCAGGATCCGATATCCTGAGTCCAGGAAGCTCTTTTGCAGGCCAGGGTCAGAGATGTTTCCAGC
CACAGCCTTGGCATCC
