>Addgene plasmid #65692 | pONL-N1_vinculin | addgene partial sequence | sequence record 118784 | SV40pA-R 5'-GAAATTTGTGATGCTATTGC-3'
TTATAAGCTGCAATAAACAAGTTAACAACAACAATTGCATTCATTTTATGTTTCAGGTTCAGGGGGAGGT
GTGGGAGGTTTTTTAAAGCAAGTAAAACCTCTACAAATGTGGTATGGCTGATTATGATCTAGAGTCGCGG
CCGCCTACTGCTCGTTCTTCAGCACGCGCTCCACGAAGCTCTTGATGTACTTACCCATTTCATCTGGAGC
GTCCTCCTGGAGGAAGTGGAGGCCCTTCACCTTCACGAACTCGGTGTTAGGGAACTTCTTAGCTCCCTCG
ACAATAGCGTTGGAAAAGAACCCAGGGTCGGACTCGATGAACAGCTTAGGCAGATCGTCGCTGGCCCGAA
GGTAGGCGTTGTAGTTGCGGACAATCTGGACGACGTCGGGCTTGCCTCCCTTAACGAGAGGGATCTCGCG
AGGCCAGGAGAGGGTAGGCCGTCTAACCTCGCCCTTCTCCTTGAATGGCTCCAGGTAGGCAGCGAACTCC
TCAGGCTCCAGTTTCCGCATGATCTTGCTTGGCAACAGGGTCTCGACGAAGAAGTTATTCTCAAGCACCA
TTTTCTCGCCCTCTTCGCTCTTGATCAGGGCCAGCTCCTCCTCGATGTCAGGCCACCCCATCCAGGACTC
GATCACGTCCACGACACTCTCCATATGGACGATGGCCTTGATCCTGTCTTGGTGCTCGTAGGCGTAGTGA
AAGGCCAGAGCGCTCCCCCAGTCGTGGCCCACAAAGATGATTTTCTTTGGAAGGTTCAGCAGCTCGAACC
AAGCGGTGAGGTACTTGTAGTGATCCAGGAGGCGATATGAGCCATTCCCGCTCTTGCCGGACTTACCCAT
TCCGATCAGATCAGGGATGATGCATCTAGCCACGGGCTCGATGTGAGGCACGACGTGCCTCCACAGGTAG
CTGGAGGTAGCGTTACCATGCAGAAAA
