>Addgene plasmid #65692 | pONL-N1_vinculin | addgene partial sequence | sequence record 118997 | CMV-F 5'-CGCAAATGGGCGGTAGGCGTG-3'
CTATATAAGCAGAGCTGGTTTAGTGAACCGTCAGATCCGCTAGCGCTACCGGACTCAGATCTCGAGCTCA
AGCTTCGAATTCATGCCGGTGTTTCACACGCGTACGATCGAGAGCATCCTGGAGCCGGTGGCGCAGCAGA
TCTCGCACCTGGTGATTATGCACGAGGAGGGCGAGGTGGACGGCAAAGCCATTCCTGACCTCACCGCGCC
CGTAGCCGCCGTGCAGGCGGCCGTCAGCAACCTCGTCCGGGTTGGAAAAGAGACTGTTCAGACCACTGAG
GATCAGATTCTGAAGAGAGATATGCCACCAGCCTTTATTAAGGTTGAAAATGCTTGCACCAAGCTTGTTC
AGGCAGCCCAGATGCTTCAGTCAGACCCATACTCGGTTCCTGCGCGGGATTACCTCATTGACGGCTCTAG
GGGAATCCTTTCTGGCACATCTGACCTACTGCTTACCTTCGATGAGGCTGAGGTTCGTAAAATTATTAGG
GTTTGCAAAGGAATTTTGGAATATCTTACAGTGGCAGAGGTAGTGGAAACTATGGAAGACTTGGTCACTT
ACACAAAGAATCTTGGGCCAGGAATGACTAAGATGGCCAAAATGATTGATGAGAGACAGCAGGAGTTGAC
TCACCAGGAACACCGTGTGATGTTGGTGAACTCAATGAACACTGTCAAAGAGCTGCTTCCTGTTCTCATT
TCAGCTATGAAGATTTTTGTTACAACCAAAAACTCAAAAAACCAAGGAATAGAAGAAGCTTTGAAAAATC
GAAATTTTACTGTAGAAAAGATGAGTGCTGAAATTAACGAGATCATTCGTGTGTTACAACTCACTTCCTG
GGATGAAGATGCCTGGGCCAGCAAGGACACTGAAGCCATGAAGAGAGCGCTGGCGTCCATAGACTCCAAA
TTGAACCAGGCCAAAGGTTGGCTCCGTGACCCCAATGCCTCCCCAGGGGATGCTGGAGAGCAGGCCATCA
GGCAGATCTTAGATGAAGCTGGAAAAGTTGGTGAACTTTGTGCAGGCAAGGAACGCAGGGAGATCCTAGG
AACCTGCAAAATGCTAGGGCAGATGACTGACCAAGTGG
