[The description below was written by a language model from this plasmid's Addgene catalogue record.]
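Description:
pONL-N1_vinculin is a mammalian expression plasmid of about 8.8 kb, built on the pONL-N1 backbone (about 5.6 kb), an "N1"-style vector in which the gene of interest is cloned upstream of, and in frame with, a reporter already present on the backbone. It is maintained in E. coli as a high-copy plasmid under kanamycin selection. It also carries a neomycin resistance marker, so transfected mammalian cells can be selected with G418. The record provides no feature table, so the origin of replication, polyadenylation signals and other backbone details are not stated.

The payload is mouse vinculin (Vcl), an insert of about 3.2 kb placed between EcoRI and SalI sites that both remain intact, and transcribed from the CMV promoter for strong constitutive expression. Vinculin is fused at its C terminus to ONL, the orange member of the Nano-lantern family of bright luminescent proteins. Nano-lanterns combine a luciferase with a fluorescent protein so that energy from the luciferase reaction is transferred to the fluorophore, which increases brightness and shifts the emission colour. The record notes that part of the plasmid derives from an mKusabira Orange2 construct, consistent with that protein being the orange acceptor.

Because vinculin is a cytoskeletal adaptor protein that concentrates at focal adhesions, the fusion serves as a luminescent marker of these structures. It allows them to be imaged in live mammalian cells without excitation light, and it can be combined with Nano-lanterns of other colours for multicolour luminescence imaging.
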