Addgene plasmid #65692: pONL-N1_vinculin
Purpose: Expresses Vinculin-ONL in mammalian cells
Depositing lab: Yasushi Okada. Depositing organization: RIKEN Quantitative Biology Center (QBiC). Publication: Expanded palette of Nano-lanterns for real-time multicolor luminescence imaging. Takai A, Nakano M, Saito K, Haruno R, Watanabe TM, Ohyanagi T, Jin T, Okada Y, Nagai T. Proc Natl Acad Sci U S A. 2015 Apr 7;112(14):4352-6. doi: 10.1073/pnas.1418468112. Epub 2015 Mar 23. PubMed 25831507.
Backbone
  Vector backbone: pONL-N1
  Backbone manufacturer: Addgene #64305
  Backbone size w/o insert (bp): 5600
  Total vector size (bp): 8800
  Vector type: Mammalian Expression, Luciferase
  Selectable markers: Neomycin (select with G418)
Growth in bacteria
  Bacterial resistance: Kanamycin, 50 μg/mL
  Growth temperature: 37°C
  Growth strain: DH5alpha
  Copy number: High Copy
Gene/Insert
  Gene/Insert name: vinculin
  Species: M. musculus (mouse)
  Insert size (bp): 3200
  Entrez Gene: Vcl (a.k.a. 9430097D22)
  Promoter: CMV
  Tag / fusion protein: ONL (C terminal on backbone)
  Cloning method: Restriction Enzyme; 5′ cloning site EcoRI (not destroyed); 3′ cloning site SalI (not destroyed)
  Sequencing primers: 5′ CMV Forward; 3′ EGFP-N
Resource information
  A portion of this plasmid was derived from a plasmid made by: hmKusabiraOrange2 (gifted from Dr Atsushi Miyawaki)
Terms and licenses: Academic/Nonprofit Terms; Industry Terms: Not Available to Industry
How to cite: pONL-N1_vinculin was a gift from Yasushi Okada (Addgene plasmid # 65692 ; http://n2t.net/addgene:65692 ; RRID:Addgene_65692)
